>Addgene plasmid #120768 | GGE025 | addgene full sequence | sequence record 263126 | Addgene NGS Result
AGCGCCCAATACGCAAACCGCCTCTCCCCGCGCGTTGGCCGATTCATTAATGCAGCTGGCACGACAGGTT
TCCCGACTGGAAAGCGGGCAGTGAGCGCAACGCAATTAATGTGAGTTAGCTCACTCATTAGGCACCCCAG
GCTTTACACTTTATGCTTCCGGCTCGTATGTTGTGTGGAATTGTGAGCGGATAACAATTTCACACAGGAA
ACAGCTATGACCATGATTACGCCAAGCTATTTAGGTGACACTATAGAATACTCAAGCTATGCATCAAGCT
TGGTACCGAGCTCGGATCCACTAGTAACGGCCGCCAGTGTGCTGGAATTCGCCCTTGGTCTCTAAGCTTT
GAAAGATGATACTCTTTATTTCTAGACAGTTATATATAGAAGAGACCAAGGGCGAATTCTGCAGATATCC
ATCACACTGGCGGCCGCTCGAGCATGCATCTAGAGGGCCCAATTCGCCCTATAGTGAGTCGTATTACAAT
TCACTGGCCGTCGTTTTACAACGTCGTGACTGGGAAAACCCTGGCGTTACCCAACTTAATCGCCTTGCAG
CACATCCCCCTTTCGCCAGCTGGCGTAATAGCGAAGAGGCCCGCACCGATCGCCCTTCCCAACAGTTGCG
CAGCCTATACGTACGGCAGTTTAAGGTTTACACCTATAAAAGAGAGAGCCGTTATCGTCTGTTTGTGGAT
GTACAGAGTGATATTATTGACACGCCGGGGCGACGGATGGTGATCCCCCTGGCCAGTGCACGTCTGCTGT
CAGATAAAGTCTCCCGTGAACTTTACCCGGTGGTGCATATCGGGGATGAAAGCTGGCGCATGATGACCAC
CGATATGGCCAGTGTGCCGGTCTCCGTTATCGGGGAAGAAGTGGCTGATCTCAGCCACCGCGAAAATGAC
ATCAAAAACGCCATTAACCTGATGTTCTGGGGAATATAAATGTCAGGCATGAGATTATCAAAAAGGATCT
TCACCTAGATCCTTTTCACGTAGAAAGCCAGTCCGCAGAAACGGTGCTGACCCCGGATGAATGTCAGCTA
CTGGGCTATCTGGACAAGGGAAAACGCAAGCGCAAAGAGAAAGCAGGTAGCTTGCAGTGGGCTTACATGG
CGATAGCTAGACTGGGCGGTTTTATGGACAGCAAGCGAACCGGAATTGCCAGCTGGGGCGCCCTCTGGTA
AGGTTGGGAAGCCCTGCAAAGTAAACTGGATGGCTTTCTTGCCGCCAAGGATCTGATGGCGCAGGGGATC
AAGCTCTGATCAAGAGACAGGATGAGGATCGTTTCGCATGATTGAACAAGATGGATTGCACGCAGGTTCT
CCGGCCGCTTGGGTGGAGAGGCTATTCGGCTATGACTGGGCACAACAGACAATCGGCTGCTCTGATGCCG
CCGTGTTCCGGCTGTCAGCGCAGGGGCGCCCGGTTCTTTTTGTCAAGACCGACCTGTCCGGTGCCCTGAA
TGAACTGCAAGACGAGGCAGCGCGGCTATCGTGGCTGGCCACGACGGGCGTTCCTTGCGCAGCTGTGCTC
GACGTTGTCACTGAAGCGGGAAGGGACTGGCTGCTATTGGGCGAAGTGCCGGGGCAGGATCTCCTGTCAT
CTCACCTTGCTCCTGCCGAGAAAGTATCCATCATGGCTGATGCAATGCGGCGGCTGCATACGCTTGATCC
GGCTACCTGCCCATTCGACCACCAAGCGAAACATCGCATCGAGCGAGCACGTACTCGGATGGAAGCCGGT
CTTGTCGATCAGGATGATCTGGACGAAGAGCATCAGGGGCTCGCGCCAGCCGAACTGTTCGCCAGGCTCA
AGGCGAGCATGCCCGACGGCGAGGATCTCGTCGTGACCCATGGCGATGCCTGCTTGCCGAATATCATGGT
GGAAAATGGCCGCTTTTCTGGATTCATCGACTGTGGCCGGCTGGGTGTGGCGGACCGCTATCAGGACATA
GCGTTGGCTACCCGTGATATTGCTGAAGAGCTTGGCGGCGAATGGGCTGACCGCTTCCTCGTGCTTTACG
GTATCGCCGCTCCCGATTCGCAGCGCATCGCCTTCTATCGCCTTCTTGACGAGTTCTTCTGAATTATTAA
CGCTTACAATTTCCTGATGCGGTATTTTCTCCTTACGCATCTGTGCGGTATTTCACACCGCATCAGGTGG
CACTTTTCGGGGAAATGTGCGCGGAACCCCTATTTGTTTATTTTTCTAAATACATTCAAATATGTATCCG
CTCATGAGACAATAACCCTGATAAATGCTTCAATAATAGCACGTGAGGAGGGCCACCATGGCCAAGTTGA
CCAGTGCCGTTCCGGTGCTCACCGCGCGCGACGTCGCCGGAGCGGTCGAGTTCTGGACCGACCGGCTCGG
GTTCTCCCGGGACTTCGTGGAGGACGACTTCGCCGGTGTGGTCCGGGACGACGTGACCCTGTTCATCAGC
GCGGTCCAGGACCAGGTGGTGCCGGACAACACCCTGGCCTGGGTGTGGGTGCGCGGCCTGGACGAGCTGT
ACGCCGAGTGGTCGGAGGTCGTGTCCACGAACTTCCGGGACGCCTCCGGGCCGGCCATGACCGAGATCGG
CGAGCAGCCGTGGGGGCGGGAGTTCGCCCTGCGCGACCCGGCCGGCAACTGCGTGCACTTCGTGGCCGAG
GAGCAGGACTGACACGTGCTAAAACTTCATTTTTAATTTAAAAGGATCTAGGTGAAGATCCTTTTTGATA
ATCTCATGACCAAAATCCCTTAACGTGAGTTTTCGTTCCACTGAGCGTCAGACCCCGTAGAAAAGATCAA
AGGATCTTCTTGAGATCCTTTTTTTCTGCGCGTAATCTGCTGCTTGCAAACAAAAAAACCACCGCTACCA
GCGGTGGTTTGTTTGCCGGATCAAGAGCTACCAACTCTTTTTCCGAAGGTAACTGGCTTCAGCAGAGCGC
AGATACCAAATACTGTTCTTCTAGTGTAGCCGTAGTTAGGCCACCACTTCAAGAACTCTGTAGCACCGCC
TACATACCTCGCTCTGCTAATCCTGTTACCAGTGGCTGCTGCCAGTGGCGATAAGTCGTGTCTTACCGGG
TTGGACTCAAGACGATAGTTACCGGATAAGGCGCAGCGGTCGGGCTGAACGGGGGGTTCGTGCACACAGC
CCAGCTTGGAGCGAACGACCTACACCGAACTGAGATACCTACAGCGTGAGCTATGAGAAAGCGCCACGCT
TCCCGAAGGGAGAAAGGCGGACAGGTATCCGGTAAGCGGCAGGGTCGGAACAGGAGAGCGCACGAGGGAG
CTTCCAGGGGGAAACGCCTGGTATCTTTATAGTCCTGTCGGGTTTCGCCACCTCTGACTTGAGCGTCGAT
TTTTGTGATGCTCGTCAGGGGGGCGGAGCCTATGGAAAAACGCCAGCAACGCGGCCTTTTTACGGTTCCT
GGCCTTTTGCTGGCCTTTTGCTCACATGTTCTTTCCTGCGTTATCCCCTGATTCTGTGGATAACCGTATT
ACCGCCTTTGAGTGAGCTGATACCGCTCGCCGCAGCCGAACGACCGAGCGCAGCGAGTCAGTGAGCGAGG
AAGCGGAAG
Features (pLannotate 1.2.2; 14 found; start..end, strand, type, name):
      2..94      +  CDS            lacI (fragment): lac repressor; lacI; The lac repressor binds to the lac operator to inhibit transcription in E. coli. This inhibition can be relieved by adding lactose or isopropyl-β-D-thiogalactopyranoside (IPTG).
    107..128     +  protein_bind   CAP binding site: CAP binding activates transcription in the presence of cAMP. E. coli catabolite activator protein
    143..173     +  promoter       lac promoter: promoter for the E. coli lac operon
    181..197     +  protein_bind   lac operator: The lac repressor binds to the lac operator to inhibit transcription in E. coli. This inhibition can be relieved by adding lactose or isopropyl-β-D-thiogalactopyranoside (IPTG). lac repressor encoded by lacI
    239..257     +  promoter       SP6 promoter: promoter for bacteriophage SP6 RNA polymerase
    468..486     -  promoter       T7 promoter: promoter for bacteriophage T7 RNA polymerase
    489..636     +  CDS            lacZα (fragment): LacZα fragment of β-galactosidase; lacZ fragment
    646..949     +  CDS            ccdB (fragment): CcdB, a bacterial toxin that poisons DNA gyrase; ccdB; Plasmids containing the ccdB gene cannot be propagated in standard E. coli strains.
    997..1266    +  CDS            tnpA (fragment): TN5P_ECOLX - Also known as tnp. Experimental evidence at protein level: Swiss-Prot protein existence level 1. Mediates transposition of transposon Tn5 by a 'cut and paste' mechanism. First, the monomeric transposase binds the 19 bp inverted DNA repeats flanking the transposon. Then, dimerization of the DNA- bound transposase creates a synaptic DNA complex. After nicking of the first DNA strand, excision of the transposon proceeds through a series of intermediates. The transposase then mediates the insertion of the transposon at a new site by strand transfer. The activity of the wild- type tran
   1298..2092    +  CDS            NeoR/KanR: aminoglycoside phosphotransferase from Tn5; aph(3')-II (or nptII); confers resistance to neomycin, kanamycin, and G418 (Geneticin®)
   2113..2163    -  misc_feature   bom (fragment): basis of mobility region from pBR322
   2190..2278    +  promoter       AmpR promoter (fragment): bla
   2298..2672    +  CDS            BleoR: antibiotic-binding protein; Sh ble from Streptoalloteichus hindustanus; confers resistance to bleomycin, phleomycin, and Zeocin™
   2810..3398    +  rep_origin     ori: high-copy-number ColE1/pMB1/pBR322/pUC origin of replication
