[The description below was written by a language model from this plasmid's Addgene catalogue record and pLannotate feature annotations shown in this document.]
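Description:
GGE025 is a small bacterial cloning plasmid that stores one standardized part of a modular Golden Gate toolkit for building expression plasmids for the yeast Yarrowia lipolytica. The part is T1_SynthGuo, a 47 bp synthetic transcription terminator assigned to "position 1", meaning it is intended to close the first transcription unit in a multi-gene assembly. It was inserted by TOPO cloning into a backbone recorded as pCR4Blunt-TOPO. As a part-donor plasmid it has no yeast origin, yeast marker, promoter or coding sequence of its own. These elements come from other toolkit parts and the destination vector during assembly. The record does not give the flanking type IIS restriction sites or overhangs that define position 1.

The feature table, generated from a 3,579 nt full-sequence record, shows the typical architecture of a TOPO blunt cloning vector. A lac promoter/operator region with a CAP binding site precedes a cloning region flanked by SP6 and T7 phage promoters, followed by lacZα and ccdB fragments. In this vector family the lacZα-ccdB fusion provides positive selection, because an insert disrupts expression of the gyrase toxin. The terminator itself is too short to have been annotated, but presumably lies between the SP6 and T7 promoters. Propagation in E. coli relies on a high-copy ColE1/pUC-type origin, with kanamycin selection through the Tn5-derived NeoR/KanR gene. The annotation also detects a BleoR (Sh ble) cassette rather than an ampicillin resistance gene, which differs somewhat from what the stated backbone name might suggest. The catalogue lists only kanamycin as the selection.
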