Addgene plasmid #120768: GGE025
Purpose: Part of GoldenGate Yarrowia lipolytica toolkit for assembling an expression plasmid for Y. lipolytic yeast. Terminator of gene expression for position 1 (T1_SynthGuo)
Depositing lab: Tristan Rossignol. Depositing organization: INRAE Jouy-en-Josas. Publication: A modular Golden Gate toolkit for Yarrowia lipolytica synthetic biology. Larroude M, Park YK, Soudier P, Kubiak M, Nicaud JM, Rossignol T. Microb Biotechnol. 2019 May 31. doi: 10.1111/1751-7915.13427. PubMed 31148366.
Backbone
  Vector backbone: pCR4Blunt-TOPO
  Vector type: Cloning/assembly plasmid
Growth in bacteria
  Bacterial resistance: Kanamycin, 50 μg/mL
  Growth temperature: 37°C
  Growth strain: DH5alpha
  Copy number: High Copy
Gene/Insert
  Gene/Insert name: T1_SynthGuo
  Species: Synthetic
  Insert size (bp): 47
  Cloning method: TOPO Cloning
Terms and licenses: Academic/Nonprofit Terms; Industry Terms: Not Available to Industry
How to cite: GGE025 was a gift from Tristan Rossignol (Addgene plasmid # 120768 ; http://n2t.net/addgene:120768 ; RRID:Addgene_120768)
