>Addgene plasmid #120768 | GGE025 | depositor partial sequence | sequence record 229378 | T1_SynthGuo
GGTCTCTTCTATATATAACTGTCTAGAAATAAAGAGTATCATCTTTCAAAGCTTAGAGACC
